Addgene plasmid #194197: pGL3-pSMANTIS_1kb_KLF2mut 449
Purpose: Includes the promoter (1kb) of SMTS with mutated KLF binding sites (position 449)
Depositing lab: Ralf Brandes & Matthias Leisegang. Depositing organization: Goethe-Universitaet Frankfurt am Main. Publication: Pleiotropic effects of laminar flow and statins depend on the Kruppel-like factor-induced lncRNA MANTIS. Leisegang MS, Bibli SI, Gunther S, Pfluger-Muller B, Oo JA, Hoper C, Seredinski S, Yekelchyk M, Schmitz-Rixen T, Schurmann C, Hu J, Looso M, Sigala F, Boon RA, Fleming I, Brandes RP. Eur Heart J. 2019 Aug 7;40(30):2523-2533. doi: 10.1093/eurheartj/ehz393. PubMed 31222221.
Backbone
  Vector backbone: pGL3
  Vector type: Luciferase
Growth in bacteria
  Bacterial resistance: Ampicillin, 100 μg/mL
  Growth temperature: 37°C
  Growth strain: DH5alpha
  Copy number: High Copy
Gene/Insert
  Gene/Insert name: SMANTIS promoter (1kb) (alt names: MANTIS promoter (1kb); AK125871 promoter (1kb))
  Species: H. sapiens (human)
  Mutation: mutated KLF binding sites (position 449)
  Entrez Gene: SMANTIS (a.k.a. ANXA4-AS, n342419)
  Promoter: SMANTIS promoter (1kb), mutated
  Cloning method: Restriction Enzyme; 5′ cloning site Unknown (unknown if destroyed)
Terms and licenses: Academic/Nonprofit Terms; Industry Terms: Not Available to Industry
How to cite: pGL3-pSMANTIS_1kb_KLF2mut 449 was a gift from Ralf Brandes & Matthias Leisegang (Addgene plasmid # 194197 ; http://n2t.net/addgene:194197 ; RRID:Addgene_194197)
