[The description below was written by a language model from this plasmid's Addgene catalogue record and pLannotate feature annotations shown in this document.]
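Description:
pGL3-pSMANTIS_1kb_KLF2mut 449 is a firefly luciferase reporter plasmid built on the pGL3 backbone. It is designed to measure the transcriptional activity of a mutated version of the human SMANTIS (MANTIS, AK125871) long non-coding RNA promoter. It is propagated in E. coli as a high-copy plasmid through a ColE1/pUC-type origin and is selected with ampicillin via the β-lactamase gene and its own promoter. An f1 origin is also present, allowing single-stranded DNA production. Short fragments annotated as tetracycline resistance, lacZα and SV40 large T antigen appear to be backbone remnants rather than functional genes.

The payload is about 1 kb of SMANTIS promoter sequence in which the Krüppel-like factor (KLF) binding site at position 449 has been mutated. The promoter itself is not annotated in the feature table, but the unannotated region of roughly 1 kb directly upstream of the luc+ coding sequence is consistent with its location. The cloning sites used are not recorded. The luciferase transcript is terminated by an SV40 polyadenylation signal. Upstream of the insert, a synthetic poly(A) signal and an RNA polymerase II pause site from the human α2 globin gene limit read-through transcription from the backbone, so luciferase output reflects the activity of the inserted promoter.

After transfection into mammalian cells, the construct would typically be compared with a wild-type promoter reporter to test whether this KLF site is needed for promoter activation. The associated study links KLF-dependent induction of MANTIS to laminar flow and statin treatment.
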