Features (pLannotate 1.2.2; 11 found; start..end, strand, type, name):
   1080..2732    +  CDS            luciferase: firefly luciferase; luc+; enhanced luc+ version of the luciferase gene
   2773..2894    -  polyA_signal   SV40 poly(A) signal: SV40 polyadenylation signal
   2917..2985    -  CDS            large T antigen (fragment): large T antigen from SV40 (simian virus 40)
   3001..3133    +  CDS            TcR (fragment): tetracycline efflux protein; tet; confers resistance to tetracycline
   3313..3901    -  rep_origin     ori: high-copy-number ColE1/pMB1/pBR322/pUC origin of replication
   4072..4932    -  CDS            AmpR: β-lactamase; bla; confers resistance to ampicillin, carbenicillin, and related antibiotics
   4933..5037    -  promoter       AmpR promoter: bla
   5064..5492    +  rep_origin     f1 ori (sequence partly withheld): f1 bacteriophage origin of replication; arrow indicates direction of (+) strand synthesis
   5524..5591    -  CDS            lacZα (fragment): LacZα fragment of β-galactosidase; lacZ fragment
   5650..5698    +  polyA_signal   poly(A) signal: synthetic polyadenylation signal
   5712..5803    +  misc_feature   pause site: RNA polymerase II transcriptional pause signal from the human α2 globin gene
>Addgene plasmid #194197 | pGL3-pSMANTIS_1kb_KLF2mut 449 | addgene full sequence | sequence record 381946 | Addgene NGS Result
GGTACCCTATGTCTGACACATAGTAGAGCTTAATAAACATTTTCTATTATTGCTACGGTTGTTGTTACTG
TTAGCAACATTGAGGCTGAGTAAAATGAATTCTTTTTGGATAGAAAGATGGTCTCATGGTCAAGTGTTTT
TACCCAAATCTCAAGGAGATTCTAAATAGCAGCTAAGAACCAGGGGATACTTCTCTGGCCAAAAGTCTAC
TGAGACAAGGTCTTGGGGGCAGAGGCTAGGCCAGGTAGTTTGTGGTGCACATAGAATCACTGTACCTACC
CAGCATGAAGGTGTTGGCCCCCAAGGAGCTAACTGGAGGGTAGCATGCTGGAAGACACTACCAGTGTTAT
AGGAGGCAAAAAGAAATTATTTAGGTAGACATTTAGGGTAAAGTGAGTCCCCAGCAGAAAACTTTCCTTT
TAACAAAAAGCAGCTCAAAAATAGCTCCCTTTCTAATCATATATAGTTAAAAAAAATCACTTCTCTTCTA
ACAACAAGTAACCTGAAAGTTCAGGCTGTAAAATACAGATAAGACAGCTCAAGCACAGAAGAAGGGGTGG
AAGTCTCCTGGGTAATTGCCAAACTTCACACTTATACAATGGGCCCCAGTAAAACAGTGGGTCTTAATAA
GCACATTCCTTTCCCTTTAGGTGCACTAAGATAGAGAAACTAAAAGCAGACTCATGGGGCGGATGCCTGC
AGCTGCAAGAAGATGTATGGGAACAGACACAGAAACTCTCCCTCCCAGATAAGCAAGACAAAGAAACACA
GACTAAGAGTCAGCCTATGTGGTCAGGGAATGGGATAAAAGCTGATAAAAAAAATTCTGCTCTATATAGA
TAGCACACTTGGTCGCAGCTAAACCATCAGGCCCTAAGAGGATAAGACATCCCCTCCTCATGAGGCCCCT
CCTCCCTAGACCATTTATAAAAACCCTGACATTTTTACTACTGCTTAGCAACCTGCTCGGGACCCCTCTC
TGTGACTGTGAGCTGTTCTGTTCTTTTGCCTAGCTAGCCCGGGCTCGAGATCTGCGATCTAAGTAAGCTT
GGCATTCCGGTACTGTTGGTAAAGCCACCATGGAAGACGCCAAAAACATAAAGAAAGGCCCGGCGCCATT
CTATCCGCTGGAAGATGGAACCGCTGGAGAGCAACTGCATAAGGCTATGAAGAGATACGCCCTGGTTCCT
GGAACAATTGCTTTTACAGATGCACATATCGAGGTGGACATCACTTACGCTGAGTACTTCGAAATGTCCG
TTCGGTTGGCAGAAGCTATGAAACGATATGGGCTGAATACAAATCACAGAATCGTCGTATGCAGTGAAAA
CTCTCTTCAATTCTTTATGCCGGTGTTGGGCGCGTTATTTATCGGAGTTGCAGTTGCGCCCGCGAACGAC
ATTTATAATGAACGTGAATTGCTCAACAGTATGGGCATTTCGCAGCCTACCGTGGTGTTCGTTTCCAAAA
AGGGGTTGCAAAAAATTTTGAACGTGCAAAAAAAGCTCCCAATCATCCAAAAAATTATTATCATGGATTC
TAAAACGGATTACCAGGGATTTCAGTCGATGTACACGTTCGTCACATCTCATCTACCTCCCGGTTTTAAT
GAATACGATTTTGTGCCAGAGTCCTTCGATAGGGACAAGACAATTGCACTGATCATGAACTCCTCTGGAT
CTACTGGTCTGCCTAAAGGTGTCGCTCTGCCTCATAGAACTGCCTGCGTGAGATTCTCGCATGCCAGAGA
TCCTATTTTTGGCAATCAAATCATTCCGGATACTGCGATTTTAAGTGTTGTTCCATTCCATCACGGTTTT
GGAATGTTTACTACACTCGGATATTTGATATGTGGATTTCGAGTCGTCTTAATGTATAGATTTGAAGAAG
AGCTGTTTCTGAGGAGCCTTCAGGATTACAAGATTCAAAGTGCGCTGCTGGTGCCAACCCTATTCTCCTT
CTTCGCCAAAAGCACTCTGATTGACAAATACGATTTATCTAATTTACACGAAATTGCTTCTGGTGGCGCT
CCCCTCTCTAAGGAAGTCGGGGAAGCGGTTGCCAAGAGGTTCCATCTGCCAGGTATCAGGCAAGGATATG
GGCTCACTGAGACTACATCAGCTATTCTGATTACACCCGAGGGGGATGATAAACCGGGCGCGGTCGGTAA
AGTTGTTCCATTTTTTGAAGCGAAGGTTGTGGATCTGGATACCGGGAAAACGCTGGGCGTTAATCAAAGA
GGCGAACTGTGTGTGAGAGGTCCTATGATTATGTCCGGTTATGTAAACAATCCGGAAGCGACCAACGCCT
TGATTGACAAGGATGGATGGCTACATTCTGGAGACATAGCTTACTGGGACGAAGACGAACACTTCTTCAT
CGTTGACCGCCTGAAGTCTCTGATTAAGTACAAAGGCTATCAGGTGGCTCCCGCTGAATTGGAATCCATC
TTGCTCCAACACCCCAACATCTTCGACGCAGGTGTCGCAGGTCTTCCCGACGATGACGCCGGTGAACTTC
CCGCCGCCGTTGTTGTTTTGGAGCACGGAAAGACGATGACGGAAAAAGAGATCGTGGATTACGTCGCCAG
TCAAGTAACAACCGCGAAAAAGTTGCGCGGAGGAGTTGTGTTTGTGGACGAAGTACCGAAAGGTCTTACC
GGAAAACTCGACGCAAGAAAAATCAGAGAGATCCTCATAAAGGCCAAGAAGGGCGGAAAGATCGCCGTGT
AATTCTAGAGTCGGGGCGGCCGGCCGCTTCGAGCAGACATGATAAGATACATTGATGAGTTTGGACAAAC
CACAACTAGAATGCAGTGAAAAAAATGCTTTATTTGTGAAATTTGTGATGCTATTGCTTTATTTGTAACC
ATTATAAGCTGCAATAAACAAGTTAACAACAACAATTGCATTCATTTTATGTTTCAGGTTCAGGGGGAGG
TGTGGGAGGTTTTTTAAAGCAAGTAAAACCTCTACAAATGTGGTAAAATCGATAAGGATCCGTCGACCGA
TGCCCTTGAGAGCCTTCAACCCAGTCAGCTCCTTCCGGTGGGCGCGGGGCATGACTATCGTCGCCGCACT
TATGACTGTCTTCTTTATCATGCAACTCGTAGGACAGGTGCCGGCAGCGCTCTTCCGCTTCCTCGCTCAC
TGACTCGCTGCGCTCGGTCGTTCGGCTGCGGCGAGCGGTATCAGCTCACTCAAAGGCGGTAATACGGTTA
TCCACAGAATCAGGGGATAACGCAGGAAAGAACATGTGAGCAAAAGGCCAGCAAAAGGCCAGGAACCGTA
AAAAGGCCGCGTTGCTGGCGTTTTTCCATAGGCTCCGCCCCCCTGACGAGCATCACAAAAATCGACGCTC
AAGTCAGAGGTGGCGAAACCCGACAGGACTATAAAGATACCAGGCGTTTCCCCCTGGAAGCTCCCTCGTG
CGCTCTCCTGTTCCGACCCTGCCGCTTACCGGATACCTGTCCGCCTTTCTCCCTTCGGGAAGCGTGGCGC
TTTCTCATAGCTCACGCTGTAGGTATCTCAGTTCGGTGTAGGTCGTTCGCTCCAAGCTGGGCTGTGTGCA
CGAACCCCCCGTTCAGCCCGACCGCTGCGCCTTATCCGGTAACTATCGTCTTGAGTCCAACCCGGTAAGA
CACGACTTATCGCCACTGGCAGCAGCCACTGGTAACAGGATTAGCAGAGCGAGGTATGTAGGCGGTGCTA
CAGAGTTCTTGAAGTGGTGGCCTAACTACGGCTACACTAGAAGAACAGTATTTGGTATCTGCGCTCTGCT
GAAGCCAGTTACCTTCGGAAAAAGAGTTGGTAGCTCTTGATCCGGCAAACAAACCACCGCTGGTAGCGGT
GGTTTTTTTGTTTGCAAGCAGCAGATTACGCGCAGAAAAAAAGGATCTCAAGAAGATCCTTTGATCTTTT
CTACGGGGTCTGACGCTCAGTGGAACGAAAACTCACGTTAAGGGATTTTGGTCATGAGATTATCAAAAAG
GATCTTCACCTAGATCCTTTTAAATTAAAAATGAAGTTTTAAATCAATCTAAAGTATATATGAGTAAACT
TGGTCTGACAGTTACCAATGCTTAATCAGTGAGGCACCTATCTCAGCGATCTGTCTATTTCGTTCATCCA
TAGTTGCCTGACTCCCCGTCGTGTAGATAACTACGATACGGGAGGGCTTACCATCTGGCCCCAGTGCTGC
AATGATACCGCGAGACCCACGCTCACCGGCTCCAGATTTATCAGCAATAAACCAGCCAGCCGGAAGGGCC
GAGCGCAGAAGTGGTCCTGCAACTTTATCCGCCTCCATCCAGTCTATTAATTGTTGCCGGGAAGCTAGAG
TAAGTAGTTCGCCAGTTAATAGTTTGCGCAACGTTGTTGCCATTGCTACAGGCATCGTGGTGTCACGCTC
GTCGTTTGGTATGGCTTCATTCAGCTCCGGTTCCCAACGATCAAGGCGAGTTACATGATCCCCCATGTTG
TGCAAAAAAGCGGTTAGCTCCTTCGGTCCTCCGATCGTTGTCAGAAGTAAGTTGGCCGCAGTGTTATCAC
TCATGGTTATGGCAGCACTGCATAATTCTCTTACTGTCATGCCATCCGTAAGATGCTTTTCTGTGACTGG
TGAGTACTCAACCAAGTCATTCTGAGAATAGTGTATGCGGCGACCGAGTTGCTCTTGCCCGGCGTCAATA
CGGGATAATACCGCGCCACATAGCAGAACTTTAAAAGTGCTCATCATTGGAAAACGTTCTTCGGGGCGAA
AACTCTCAAGGATCTTACCGCTGTTGAGATCCAGTTCGATGTAACCCACTCGTGCACCCAACTGATCTTC
AGCATCTTTTACTTTCACCAGCGTTTCTGGGTGAGCAAAAACAGGAAGGCAAAATGCCGCAAAAAAGGGA
ATAAGGGCGACACGGAAATGTTGAATACTCATACTCTTCCTTTTTCAATATTATTGAAGCATTTATCAGG
GTTATTGTCTCATGAGCGGATACATATTTGAATGTATTTAGAAAAATAAACAAATAGGGGTTCCGCGCAC
ATTTCCCCGAAAAGTGCCACCTG
[124 nt withheld, positions 5064-5187]
C
[91 nt withheld, positions 5189-5279]
A
[49 nt withheld, positions 5281-5329]
CCTTTGACGTTGGAGTCCACGTTCTTT
[37 nt withheld, positions 5357-5393]
ACCCTATCTCGGTCTATTCTTTTGATTTATAAGGGATTTTGCCGATTTCGGCCTATTGGTTAAAAAATGA
GCTGATTTAACAAAAATTTAACGCGAATTTTAACAAAATATTAACGCTTACAATTTGCCATTCGCCATTC
AGGCTGCGCAACTGTTGGGAAGGGCGATCGGTGCGGGCCTCTTCGCTATTACGCCAGCCCAAGCTACCAT
GATAAGTAAGTAATATTAAGGTACGGGAGGTACTTGGAGCGGCCGCAATAAAATATCTTTATTTTCATTA
CATCTGTGTGTTGGTTTTTTGTGTGAATCGATAGTACTAACATACGCTCTCCATCAAAACAAAACGAAAC
AAAACAAACTAGCAAAATAGGCTGTCCCCAGTGCAAGTGCAGGTGCCAGAACATTTCTCTATCGATA
